>Addgene plasmid #220767 | pAV-CAG-oScarlet-WPRE-BC3-pA | addgene full sequence | sequence record 436178 | Addgene NGS Result
CTGCGCGCTCGCTCGCTCACTGAGGCCGCCCGGGCAAAGCCCGGGCGTCGGGCGACCTTTGGTCGCCCGG
CCTCAGTGAGCGAGCGAGCGCGCAGAGAGGGAGTGGCCAACTCCATCACTAGGGGTTCCTTGTAGTTAAT
GATTAACCCGCCATGCTACTTATCTACGTAGCCATGCTCTAGGAAGAGTACCATTGACGTCAATAATGAC
GTATGTTCCCATAGTAACGCCAATAGGGACTTTCCATTGACGTCAATGGGTGGAGTATTTACGGTAAACT
GCCCACTTGGCAGTACATCAAGTGTATCATATGCCAAGTACGCCCCCTATTGACGTCAATGACGGTAAAT
GGCCCGCCTGGCATTATGCCCAGTACATGACCTTATGGGACTTTCCTACTTGGCAGTACATCTACGTATT
AGTCATCGCTATTACCATGGTCGAGGTGAGCCCCACGTTCTGCTTCACTCTCCCCATCTCCCCCCCCTCC
CCACCCCCAATTTTGTATTTATTTATTTTTTAATTATTTTGTGCAGCGATGGGGGCGGGGGGGGGGGGGG
GGCGCGCCRGGGGGGGGGGGGSGGGGSGGGGGGSGGGGSGGGGSGRGGCGGAGAGGTGCGGCGGCAGCCA
ATCAGAGCGGCGCGCTCCGAAAGTTTCCTTTTATGGCGAGGCGGCGGCGGCGGCGGCCCTATAAAAAGCG
AAGCGCGCGGCGGGCGGGAGTCGCTGCGCGCTGCCTTCGCCCCGTGCCCCGCTCCGCCGCCGCCTCGCGC
CGCCCGCCCCGGCTCTGACTGACCGCGTTACTCCCACAGGTGAGCGGGCGGGACGGCCCTTCTCCTCCGG
GCTGTAATTAGCGCTTGGTTTAATGACGGCTTGTTTCTTTTCTGTGGCTGCGTGAAAGCCTTGAGGGGCT
CCGGGAGGGCCCTTTGTGCGGGGGGAGCGGCTCGGGGCTGTCCGCGGGGGGACGGCTGCCTTCGGGGGGG
ACGGGGCAGGGCGGGGTTCGGCTTCTGGCGTGTGACCGGCGGCTCTAGAGCCTCTGCTAACCATGTTCAT
GCCTTCTTCTTTTTCCTACAGCTCCTGGGCAACGTGCTGGTTATTGTGCTGTCTCATCATTTTGGCAAAG
AATTGGATCCGAATTCATGGTGAGCAAGGGCGAGGCAGTGATCAAGGAGTTCATGCGGTTCAAGGTGCAC
ATGGAGGGCTCCATGAACGGCCACGAGTTCGAGATCGAGGGCGAGGGCGAGGGCCGCCCCTACGAGGGCA
CCCAGACCGCCAAGCTGAAGGTGACCAAGGGTGGCCCCCTGCCCTTCTCCTGGGACATCCTGTCCCCTCA
GTTCATGTACGGCTCCAGGGCCTTCACCAAGCACCCCGCCGACATCCCCGACTACTATAAGCAGTCCTTC
CCCGAGGGCTTCAAGTGGGACCGCGTGATGAACTTCGAGGACGGCGGCGCCGTGACCGTGACCCAGGACA
CCTCCCTGGAGGACGGCACCCTGATCTACAAGGTGAAGCTCCGCGGCACCAACTTCCCTCCTGACGGCCC
CGTAATGCAGAAGAAGACAATGGGCTGGGAAGCGTCCACCGAGCGGTTGTACCCCGAGGACGGCGTGCTG
AAGGGCGACATTAAGATGGCCCTGCGCCTGAAGGACGGCGGGCGCTACCTGGCGGACTTCAAGACCACCT
ACAAGGCCAAGAAGCCCGTGCAGATGCCCGGCGCCTACAACGTGGACCGCAAGTTGGACATCACCTCCCA
CAACGAGGACTACACCGTGGTGGAACAGTACGAACGCTCCGAGGGCCGCCACTCCACCGGCGGCATGGAC
GAGCTGTACAAGTAAAAGCTTTCTAGAGGCGCGAGCTTATCGATAATCAACCTCTGGATTACAAAATTTG
TGAAAGATTGACTGGTATTCTTAACTATGTTGCTCCTTTTACGCTATGTGGATACGCTGCTTTAATGCCT
TTGTATCATGCTATTGCTTCCCGTATGGCTTTCATTTTCTCCTCCTTGTATAAATCCTGGTTGCTGTCTC
TTTATGAGGAGTTGTGGCCCGTTGTCAGGCAACGTGGCGTGGTGTGCACTGTGTTTGCTGACGCAACCCC
CACTGGTTGGGGCATTGCCACCACCTGTCAGCTCCTTTCCGGGACTTTCGCTTTCCCCCTCCCTATTGCC
ACGGCGGAACTCATCGCCGCCTGCCTTGCCCGCTGCTGGACAGGGGCTCGGCTGTTGGGCACTGACAATT
CCGTGGTGTTGTCGGGGAAATCATCGTCCTTTCCTTGGCTGCTCGCCTGTGTTGCCACCTGGATTCTGCG
CGGGACGTCCTTCTGCTACGTCCCTTCGGCCCTCAATCCAGCGGACCTTCCTTCCCGCGGCCTGCTGCCG
GCTCTGCGGCCTCTTCCGCGTCTTCGCCTTCGCCCTCAGACGAGTCGGATCTCCCTTTGGGCCGCCTCCC
CGCGCGGCCGCTCGACAAGCTCCACTAGCAGGTCATCATGTTGCACCAGCACCACAACTTCATGTAGTTG
TAGGTGTAGGTCATCGTCATCTAGTACCAGGACCAGAAGATTTCGAGCAGACATGATAAGATACATTGAT
GAGTTTGGACAAACCACAACTAGAATGCAGTGAAAAAAATGCTTTATTTGTGAAATTTGTGATGCTATTG
CTTTATTTGTAACCATTATAAGCTGCAATAAACAAGTTAACAACAACAATTGCATTCATTTTATGTTTCA
GGTTCAGGGGGAGATGTGGGAGGTTTTTTAAAGCAAGTAAAACCTCTACAAATGTGGTAAAATCGATAAG
GATCTTCCTAGAGCATGGCTACGTAGATAAGTAGCATGGCGGGTTAATCATTAACTACAAGGAACCCCTA
GTGATGGAGTTGGCCACTCCCTCTCTGCGCGCTCGCTCGCTCACTGAGGCCGCCCGGGCTTTGCCCGGGC
GGCCTCAGTGAGCGAGCGAGCGCGCAGCTGCATTAATGAATCGGCCAACGCGCGGGGAGAGGCGGTTTGC
GTATTGGGCGCTCTTCCGCTTCCTCGCTCACTGACTCGCTGCGCTCGGTCGTTCGGCTGCGGCGAGCGGT
ATCAGCTCACTCAAAGGCGGTAATACGGTTATCCACAGAATCAGGGGATAACGCAGGAAAGAACATGTGA
GCAAAAGGCCAGCAAAAGGCCAGGAACCGTAAAAAGGCCGCGTTGCTGGCGTTTTTCCATAGGCTCCGCC
CCCCTGACGAGCATCACAAAAATCGACGCTCAAGTCAGAGGTGGCGAAACCCGACAGGACTATAAAGATA
CCAGGCGTTTCCCCCTGGAAGCTCCCTCGTGCGCTCTCCTGTTCCGACCCTGCCGCTTACCGGATACCTG
TCCGCCTTTCTCCCTTCGGGAAGCGTGGCGCTTTCTCATAGCTCACGCTGTAGGTATCTCAGTTCGGTGT
AGGTCGTTCGCTCCAAGCTGGGCTGTGTGCACGAACCCCCCGTTCAGCCCGACCGCTGCGCCTTATCCGG
TAACTATCGTCTTGAGTCCAACCCGGTAAGACACGACTTATCGCCACTGGCAGCAGCCACTGGTAACAGG
ATTAGCAGAGCGAGGTATGTAGGCGGTGCTACAGAGTTCTTGAAGTGGTGGCCTAACTACGGCTACACTA
GAAGAACAGTATTTGGTATCTGCGCTCTGCTGAAGCCAGTTACCTTCGGAAAAAGAGTTGGTAGCTCTTG
ATCCGGCAAACAAACCACCGCTGGTAGCGGTGGTTTTTTTGTTTGCAAGCAGCAGATTACGCGCAGAAAA
AAAGGATCTCAAGAAGATCCTTTGATCTTTTCTACGGGGTCTGACGCTCAGTGGAACGAAAACTCACGTT
AAGGGATTTTGGTCATGAGATTATCAAAAAGGATCTTCACCTAGATCCTTTTAAATTAAAAATGAAGTTT
TAAATCAATCTAAAGTATATATGAGTAAACTTGGTCTGACAGTTACCAATGCTTAATCAGTGAGGCACCT
ATCTCAGCGATCTGTCTATTTCGTTCATCCATAGTTGCCTGACTCCCCGTCGTGTAGATAACTACGATAC
GGGAGGGCTTACCATCTGGCCCCAGTGCTGCAATGATACCGCGAGACCCACGCTCACCGGCTCCAGATTT
ATCAGCAATAAACCAGCCAGCCGGAAGGGCCGAGCGCAGAAGTGGTCCTGCAACTTTATCCGCCTCCATC
CAGTCTATTAATTGTTGCCGGGAAGCTAGAGTAAGTAGTTCGCCAGTTAATAGTTTGCGCAACGTTGTTG
CCATTGCTACAGGCATCGTGGTGTCACGCTCGTCGTTTGGTATGGCTTCATTCAGCTCCGGTTCCCAACG
ATCAAGGCGAGTTACATGATCCCCCATGTTGTGCAAAAAAGCGGTTAGCTCCTTCGGTCCTCCGATCGTT
GTCAGAAGTAAGTTGGCCGCAGTGTTATCACTCATGGTTATGGCAGCACTGCATAATTCTCTTACTGTCA
TGCCATCCGTAAGATGCTTTTCTGTGACTGGTGAGTACTCAACCAAGTCATTCTGAGAATAGTGTATGCG
GCGACCGAGTTGCTCTTGCCCGGCGTCAATACGGGATAATACCGCGCCACATAGCAGAACTTTAAAAGTG
CTCATCATTGGAAAACGTTCTTCGGGGCGAAAACTCTCAAGGATCTTACCGCTGTTGAGATCCAGTTCGA
TGTAACCCACTCGTGCACCCAACTGATCTTCAGCATCTTTTACTTTCACCAGCGTTTCTGGGTGAGCAAA
AACAGGAAGGCAAAATGCCGCAAAAAAGGGAATAAGGGCGACACGGAAATGTTGAATACTCATACTCTTC
CTTTTTCAATATTATTGAAGCATTTATCAGGGTTATTGTCTCATGAGCGGATACATATTTGAATGTATTT
AGAAAAATAAACAAATAGGGGTTCCGCGCACATTTCCCCGAAAAGTGCCACCTAAATTGTAAGCGTTAAT
ATTTTGTTAAAATTCGCGTTAAATTTTTGTTAAATCAGCTCATTTTTTAACCAATAGGCCGAAATCGGCA
AAATCCCTTATAAATCAAAAGAATAGACCGAGATAGGGT
[37 nt withheld, positions 5080-5116]
AAAGAACGTGGACTCCAACGTCAAAGG
[49 nt withheld, positions 5144-5192]
T
[91 nt withheld, positions 5194-5284]
G
[124 nt withheld, positions 5286-5409]
CCCATTCGCCATTCAGGCTGCGCAACTGTTGGGAAGGGCGATCGGTGCGGGCCTCTTCGCTATTACGCCA
G
Features (pLannotate 1.2.2; 18 found; start..end, strand, type, name):
    191..439     +  enhancer       CMV enhancer (fragment): human cytomegalovirus immediate early enhancer
    441..716     +  promoter       chicken β-actin promoter: No description available
    717..852     +  intron         hybrid intron (fragment): hybrid between chicken β-actin (CBA) and minute virus of mice (MMV) introns (Gray et al., 2011)
    941..1071    +  intron         chimeric intron (fragment): chimera between introns from chicken β-actin and rabbit β-globin
   1069..1131    +  CDS            HBB (fragment): HBB_LEPEU - Experimental evidence at protein level: Swiss-Prot protein existence level 1. Involved in oxygen transport from the lung to the various peripheral tissues. From Lepus europaeus (European hare).
   1137..1832    +  CDS            mScarlet: mScarlet is a basic (constitutively fluorescent) red fluorescent protein published in 2016, derived from synthetic construct. It has moderate acid sensitivity.
   1865..2453    +  misc_feature   WPRE: woodchuck hepatitis virus posttranscriptional regulatory element
   2577..2698    -  polyA_signal   SV40 poly(A) signal: SV40 polyadenylation signal
   2721..2789    -  CDS            large T antigen (fragment): large T antigen from SV40 (simian virus 40)
   2860..2922    +  repeat_region  AAV2 ITR (fragment): inverted terminal repeat of adeno-associated virus serotype 2 inverted
   2940..2967    -  repeat_region  AAV2 ITR (fragment): inverted terminal repeat of adeno-associated virus serotype 2 inverted
   2965..3021    -  CDS            lacI (fragment): lac repressor; lacI; The lac repressor binds to the lac operator to inhibit transcription in E. coli. This inhibition can be relieved by adding lactose or isopropyl-β-D-thiogalactopyranoside (IPTG).
   3204..3792    -  rep_origin     ori: high-copy-number ColE1/pMB1/pBR322/pUC origin of replication
   3963..4823    -  CDS            AmpR: β-lactamase; bla; confers resistance to ampicillin, carbenicillin, and related antibiotics
   4824..4928    -  promoter       AmpR promoter: bla
   4981..5409    -  rep_origin     f1 ori (sequence partly withheld): f1 bacteriophage origin of replication; arrow indicates direction of (+) strand synthesis
   5414..3       -  CDS            lacZα (fragment) (across the origin): LacZα fragment of β-galactosidase; lacZ fragment
   5478..130     -  repeat_region  AAV2 ITR (fragment) (across the origin): inverted terminal repeat of adeno-associated virus serotype 2 inverted
