[The description below was written by a language model from this plasmid's Addgene catalogue record and pLannotate feature annotations shown in this document.]
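Description:
pAV-CAG-oScarlet-WPRE-BC3-pA is an AAV transfer plasmid of about 5.5 kb, built by replacing the reporter in the related pAV-CAG-Sun1-GFP-WPRE-BC3-pA backbone using BamHI and NotI sites that both remain intact. It is propagated in E. coli through a high-copy ColE1/pUC-type origin and selected with ampicillin (β-lactamase under its own promoter). An f1 phage origin is also present, and small lacZα and lacI fragments are backbone remnants. The recombination-reducing growth strain listed is consistent with the need to keep the AAV2 inverted terminal repeats stable. The ITRs are annotated only as fragments at both ends of the cassette. They define the region that is packaged into AAV particles when rep/cap and helper functions are supplied in trans.

Between the ITRs, a CAG promoter drives strong, ubiquitous expression. It is annotated as a CMV enhancer fragment, the chicken β-actin promoter and chimeric β-actin/β-globin intron pieces, and the short "HBB" hit likely reflects the rabbit β-globin portion of that intron/exon region. The coding sequence is oScarlet, a red fluorescent protein that the annotation tool matches to mScarlet. Downstream lies a WPRE, which enhances transcript stability and expression, followed by an unannotated stretch before the SV40 polyadenylation signal. By the construct's name, this stretch is where the BC3 Projection-TAG barcode should sit, placing it in the 3′ UTR of the transcript, although the feature table does not mark it.

According to the record, the red fluorescence allows labelled cells to be isolated, while the expressed barcode identifies which injection the virus came from. This supports multiplexed tracing and profiling of projection neurons when used with vectors carrying other barcodes.
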