Addgene plasmid #220767: pAV-CAG-oScarlet-WPRE-BC3-pA
Purpose: Expression of oScarlet for cell isolation and Projection-TAG BC for multiplex projection tracing
Depositing lab: Vijay Samineni. Depositing organization: Washington University in Saint Louis. Publication: Projection-TAGs enable multiplex projection tracing and multi-modal profiling of projection neurons. Yang L, Liu F, Hahm H, Okuda T, Li X, Zhang Y, Kalyanaraman V, Heitmeier MR, Samineni VK. Nat Commun. 2025 Jul 1;16(1):5557. doi: 10.1038/s41467-025-60360-w. PubMed 40593543.
Backbone
  Vector backbone: pAV-CAG-Sun1-GFP-WPRE-BC3-pA
  Backbone manufacturer: Samineni Lab (Addgene #220755)
  Vector type: AAV
Growth in bacteria
  Bacterial resistance: Ampicillin, 100 μg/mL
  Growth temperature: 37°C
  Growth strain: NEB Stable
  Copy number: High Copy
Gene/Insert
  Gene/Insert name: oScarlert-WPRE-BC3
  Species: Synthetic
  Promoter: CAG
  Cloning method: Restriction Enzyme; 5′ cloning site BamHI (not destroyed); 3′ cloning site NotI (not destroyed)
  Sequencing primers: 5′ n/a
Terms and licenses: Academic/Nonprofit Terms; Industry Terms: Not Available to Industry
Depositor comments: Please visit https://doi.org/10.1101/2024.04.24.590975 for bioRxiv preprint.
How to cite: pAV-CAG-oScarlet-WPRE-BC3-pA was a gift from Vijay Samineni (Addgene plasmid # 220767 ; http://n2t.net/addgene:220767 ; RRID:Addgene_220767)
